>Addgene plasmid #172709 | pX458_miR-290-295KO-gRNA1 | depositor full sequence | sequence record 335225 | pX458_miR-290-295KO-gRNA1 sequence 9291 bps
GAGGGCCTATTTCCCATGATTCCTTCATATTTGCATATACGATACAAGGCTGTTAGAGAGATAATTGGAA
TTAATTTGACTGTAAACACAAAGATATTAGTACAAAATACGTGACGTAGAAAGTAATAATTTCTTGGGTA
GTTTGCAGTTTTAAAATTATGTTTTAAAATGGACTATCATATGCTTACCGTAACTTGAAAGTATTTCGAT
TTCTTGGCTTTATATATCTTGTGGAAAGGACGAAACACCGTAGTACATCGGTCTAACTCAGTTTTAGAGC
TAGAAATAGCAAGTTAAAATAAGGCTAGTCCGTTATCAACTTGAAAAAGTGGCACCGAGTCGGTGCTTTT
TTGTTTTAGAGCTAGAAATAGCAAGTTAAAATAAGGCTAGTCCGTTTTTAGCGCGTGCGCCAATTCTGCA
GACAAATGGCTCTAGAGGTACCCGTTACATAACTTACGGTAAATGGCCCGCCTGGCTGACCGCCCAACGA
CCCCCGCCCATTGACGTCAATAGTAACGCCAATAGGGACTTTCCATTGACGTCAATGGGTGGAGTATTTA
CGGTAAACTGCCCACTTGGCAGTACATCAAGTGTATCATATGCCAAGTACGCCCCCTATTGACGTCAATG
ACGGTAAATGGCCCGCCTGGCATTGTGCCCAGTACATGACCTTATGGGACTTTCCTACTTGGCAGTACAT
CTACGTATTAGTCATCGCTATTACCATGGTCGAGGTGAGCCCCACGTTCTGCTTCACTCTCCCCATCTCC
CCCCCCTCCCCACCCCCAATTTTGTATTTATTTATTTTTTAATTATTTTGTGCAGCGATGGGGGCGGGGG
GGGGGGGGGGGCGCGCGCCGGGGGGGGGGGGGGGGGGGGGGGGGGGGGGGGGGGCGAGGCGGAGAGGTGC
GGCGGCAGCCAATCAGAGCGGCGCGCTCCGAAAGTTTCCTTTTATGGCGAGGCGGCGGCGGCGGCGGCCC
TATAAAAAGCGAAGCGCGCGGCGGGCGGGAGTCGCTGCGCGCTGCCTTCGCCCCGTGCCCCGCTCCGCCG
CCGCCTCGCGCCGCCCGCCCCGGCTCTGACTGACCGCGTTACTCCCACAGGTGAGCGGGCGGGACGGCCC
TTCTCCTCCGGGCTGTAATTAGCTGAGCAAGAGGTAAGGGTTTAAGGGATGGTTGGTTGGTGGGGTATTA
ATGTTTAATTACCTGGAGCACCTGCCTGAAATCACTTTTTTTCAGGTTGGACCGGTGCCACCATGGACTA
TAAGGACCACGACGGAGACTACAAGGATCATGATATTGATTACAAAGACGATGACGATAAGATGGCCCCA
AAGAAGAAGCGGAAGGTCGGTATCCACGGAGTCCCAGCAGCCGACAAGAAGTACAGCATCGGCCTGGACA
TCGGCACCAACTCTGTGGGCTGGGCCGTGATCACCGACGAGTACAAGGTGCCCAGCAAGAAATTCAAGGT
GCTGGGCAACACCGACCGGCACAGCATCAAGAAGAACCTGATCGGAGCCCTGCTGTTCGACAGCGGCGAA
ACAGCCGAGGCCACCCGGCTGAAGAGAACCGCCAGAAGAAGATACACCAGACGGAAGAACCGGATCTGCT
ATCTGCAAGAGATCTTCAGCAACGAGATGGCCAAGGTGGACGACAGCTTCTTCCACAGACTGGAAGAGTC
CTTCCTGGTGGAAGAGGATAAGAAGCACGAGCGGCACCCCATCTTCGGCAACATCGTGGACGAGGTGGCC
TACCACGAGAAGTACCCCACCATCTACCACCTGAGAAAGAAACTGGTGGACAGCACCGACAAGGCCGACC
TGCGGCTGATCTATCTGGCCCTGGCCCACATGATCAAGTTCCGGGGCCACTTCCTGATCGAGGGCGACCT
GAACCCCGACAACAGCGACGTGGACAAGCTGTTCATCCAGCTGGTGCAGACCTACAACCAGCTGTTCGAG
GAAAACCCCATCAACGCCAGCGGCGTGGACGCCAAGGCCATCCTGTCTGCCAGACTGAGCAAGAGCAGAC
GGCTGGAAAATCTGATCGCCCAGCTGCCCGGCGAGAAGAAGAATGGCCTGTTCGGAAACCTGATTGCCCT
GAGCCTGGGCCTGACCCCCAACTTCAAGAGCAACTTCGACCTGGCCGAGGATGCCAAACTGCAGCTGAGC
AAGGACACCTACGACGACGACCTGGACAACCTGCTGGCCCAGATCGGCGACCAGTACGCCGACCTGTTTC
TGGCCGCCAAGAACCTGTCCGACGCCATCCTGCTGAGCGACATCCTGAGAGTGAACACCGAGATCACCAA
GGCCCCCCTGAGCGCCTCTATGATCAAGAGATACGACGAGCACCACCAGGACCTGACCCTGCTGAAAGCT
CTCGTGCGGCAGCAGCTGCCTGAGAAGTACAAAGAGATTTTCTTCGACCAGAGCAAGAACGGCTACGCCG
GCTACATTGACGGCGGAGCCAGCCAGGAAGAGTTCTACAAGTTCATCAAGCCCATCCTGGAAAAGATGGA
CGGCACCGAGGAACTGCTCGTGAAGCTGAACAGAGAGGACCTGCTGCGGAAGCAGCGGACCTTCGACAAC
GGCAGCATCCCCCACCAGATCCACCTGGGAGAGCTGCACGCCATTCTGCGGCGGCAGGAAGATTTTTACC
CATTCCTGAAGGACAACCGGGAAAAGATCGAGAAGATCCTGACCTTCCGCATCCCCTACTACGTGGGCCC
TCTGGCCAGGGGAAACAGCAGATTCGCCTGGATGACCAGAAAGAGCGAGGAAACCATCACCCCCTGGAAC
TTCGAGGAAGTGGTGGACAAGGGCGCTTCCGCCCAGAGCTTCATCGAGCGGATGACCAACTTCGATAAGA
ACCTGCCCAACGAGAAGGTGCTGCCCAAGCACAGCCTGCTGTACGAGTACTTCACCGTGTATAACGAGCT
GACCAAAGTGAAATACGTGACCGAGGGAATGAGAAAGCCCGCCTTCCTGAGCGGCGAGCAGAAAAAGGCC
ATCGTGGACCTGCTGTTCAAGACCAACCGGAAAGTGACCGTGAAGCAGCTGAAAGAGGACTACTTCAAGA
AAATCGAGTGCTTCGACTCCGTGGAAATCTCCGGCGTGGAAGATCGGTTCAACGCCTCCCTGGGCACATA
CCACGATCTGCTGAAAATTATCAAGGACAAGGACTTCCTGGACAATGAGGAAAACGAGGACATTCTGGAA
GATATCGTGCTGACCCTGACACTGTTTGAGGACAGAGAGATGATCGAGGAACGGCTGAAAACCTATGCCC
ACCTGTTCGACGACAAAGTGATGAAGCAGCTGAAGCGGCGGAGATACACCGGCTGGGGCAGGCTGAGCCG
GAAGCTGATCAACGGCATCCGGGACAAGCAGTCCGGCAAGACAATCCTGGATTTCCTGAAGTCCGACGGC
TTCGCCAACAGAAACTTCATGCAGCTGATCCACGACGACAGCCTGACCTTTAAAGAGGACATCCAGAAAG
CCCAGGTGTCCGGCCAGGGCGATAGCCTGCACGAGCACATTGCCAATCTGGCCGGCAGCCCCGCCATTAA
GAAGGGCATCCTGCAGACAGTGAAGGTGGTGGACGAGCTCGTGAAAGTGATGGGCCGGCACAAGCCCGAG
AACATCGTGATCGAAATGGCCAGAGAGAACCAGACCACCCAGAAGGGACAGAAGAACAGCCGCGAGAGAA
TGAAGCGGATCGAAGAGGGCATCAAAGAGCTGGGCAGCCAGATCCTGAAAGAACACCCCGTGGAAAACAC
CCAGCTGCAGAACGAGAAGCTGTACCTGTACTACCTGCAGAATGGGCGGGATATGTACGTGGACCAGGAA
CTGGACATCAACCGGCTGTCCGACTACGATGTGGACCATATCGTGCCTCAGAGCTTTCTGAAGGACGACT
CCATCGACAACAAGGTGCTGACCAGAAGCGACAAGAACCGGGGCAAGAGCGACAACGTGCCCTCCGAAGA
GGTCGTGAAGAAGATGAAGAACTACTGGCGGCAGCTGCTGAACGCCAAGCTGATTACCCAGAGAAAGTTC
GACAATCTGACCAAGGCCGAGAGAGGCGGCCTGAGCGAACTGGATAAGGCCGGCTTCATCAAGAGACAGC
TGGTGGAAACCCGGCAGATCACAAAGCACGTGGCACAGATCCTGGACTCCCGGATGAACACTAAGTACGA
CGAGAATGACAAGCTGATCCGGGAAGTGAAAGTGATCACCCTGAAGTCCAAGCTGGTGTCCGATTTCCGG
AAGGATTTCCAGTTTTACAAAGTGCGCGAGATCAACAACTACCACCACGCCCACGACGCCTACCTGAACG
CCGTCGTGGGAACCGCCCTGATCAAAAAGTACCCTAAGCTGGAAAGCGAGTTCGTGTACGGCGACTACAA
GGTGTACGACGTGCGGAAGATGATCGCCAAGAGCGAGCAGGAAATCGGCAAGGCTACCGCCAAGTACTTC
TTCTACAGCAACATCATGAACTTTTTCAAGACCGAGATTACCCTGGCCAACGGCGAGATCCGGAAGCGGC
CTCTGATCGAGACAAACGGCGAAACCGGGGAGATCGTGTGGGATAAGGGCCGGGATTTTGCCACCGTGCG
GAAAGTGCTGAGCATGCCCCAAGTGAATATCGTGAAAAAGACCGAGGTGCAGACAGGCGGCTTCAGCAAA
GAGTCTATCCTGCCCAAGAGGAACAGCGATAAGCTGATCGCCAGAAAGAAGGACTGGGACCCTAAGAAGT
ACGGCGGCTTCGACAGCCCCACCGTGGCCTATTCTGTGCTGGTGGTGGCCAAAGTGGAAAAGGGCAAGTC
CAAGAAACTGAAGAGTGTGAAAGAGCTGCTGGGGATCACCATCATGGAAAGAAGCAGCTTCGAGAAGAAT
CCCATCGACTTTCTGGAAGCCAAGGGCTACAAAGAAGTGAAAAAGGACCTGATCATCAAGCTGCCTAAGT
ACTCCCTGTTCGAGCTGGAAAACGGCCGGAAGAGAATGCTGGCCTCTGCCGGCGAACTGCAGAAGGGAAA
CGAACTGGCCCTGCCCTCCAAATATGTGAACTTCCTGTACCTGGCCAGCCACTATGAGAAGCTGAAGGGC
TCCCCCGAGGATAATGAGCAGAAACAGCTGTTTGTGGAACAGCACAAGCACTACCTGGACGAGATCATCG
AGCAGATCAGCGAGTTCTCCAAGAGAGTGATCCTGGCCGACGCTAATCTGGACAAAGTGCTGTCCGCCTA
CAACAAGCACCGGGATAAGCCCATCAGAGAGCAGGCCGAGAATATCATCCACCTGTTTACCCTGACCAAT
CTGGGAGCCCCTGCCGCCTTCAAGTACTTTGACACCACCATCGACCGGAAGAGGTACACCAGCACCAAAG
AGGTGCTGGACGCCACCCTGATCCACCAGAGCATCACCGGCCTGTACGAGACACGGATCGACCTGTCTCA
GCTGGGAGGCGACAAAAGGCCGGCGGCCACGAAAAAGGCCGGCCAGGCAAAAAAGAAAAAGGAATTCGGC
AGTGGAGAGGGCAGAGGAAGTCTGCTAACATGCGGTGACGTCGAGGAGAATCCTGGCCCAGTGAGCAAGG
GCGAGGAGCTGTTCACCGGGGTGGTGCCCATCCTGGTCGAGCTGGACGGCGACGTAAACGGCCACAAGTT
CAGCGTGTCCGGCGAGGGCGAGGGCGATGCCACCTACGGCAAGCTGACCCTGAAGTTCATCTGCACCACC
GGCAAGCTGCCCGTGCCCTGGCCCACCCTCGTGACCACCCTGACCTACGGCGTGCAGTGCTTCAGCCGCT
ACCCCGACCACATGAAGCAGCACGACTTCTTCAAGTCCGCCATGCCCGAAGGCTACGTCCAGGAGCGCAC
CATCTTCTTCAAGGACGACGGCAACTACAAGACCCGCGCCGAGGTGAAGTTCGAGGGCGACACCCTGGTG
AACCGCATCGAGCTGAAGGGCATCGACTTCAAGGAGGACGGCAACATCCTGGGGCACAAGCTGGAGTACA
ACTACAACAGCCACAACGTCTATATCATGGCCGACAAGCAGAAGAACGGCATCAAGGTGAACTTCAAGAT
CCGCCACAACATCGAGGACGGCAGCGTGCAGCTCGCCGACCACTACCAGCAGAACACCCCCATCGGCGAC
GGCCCCGTGCTGCTGCCCGACAACCACTACCTGAGCACCCAGTCCGCCCTGAGCAAAGACCCCAACGAGA
AGCGCGATCACATGGTCCTGCTGGAGTTCGTGACCGCCGCCGGGATCACTCTCGGCATGGACGAGCTGTA
CAAGGAATTCTAACTAGAGCTCGCTGATCAGCCTCGACTGTGCCTTCTAGTTGCCAGCCATCTGTTGTTT
GCCCCTCCCCCGTGCCTTCCTTGACCCTGGAAGGTGCCACTCCCACTGTCCTTTCCTAATAAAATGAGGA
AATTGCATCGCATTGTCTGAGTAGGTGTCATTCTATTCTGGGGGGTGGGGTGGGGCAGGACAGCAAGGGG
GAGGATTGGGAAGAGAATAGCAGGCATGCTGGGGAGCGGCCGCAGGAACCCCTAGTGATGGAGTTGGCCA
CTCCCTCTCTGCGCGCTCGCTCGCTCACTGAGGCCGGGCGACCAAAGGTCGCCCGACGCCCGGGCTTTGC
CCGGGCGGCCTCAGTGAGCGAGCGAGCGCGCAGCTGCCTGCAGGGGCGCCTGATGCGGTATTTTCTCCTT
ACGCATCTGTGCGGTATTTCACACCGCATA
[95 nt withheld, positions 6751-6845]
T
[46 nt withheld, positions 6847-6892]
C
[141 nt withheld, positions 6894-7034]
CCTTTGACGTTGGAGTCCACGTTCTTT
[37 nt withheld, positions 7062-7098]
ACTCTATCTCGGGCTATTCTTTTGATTTATAAGGGATTTTGCCGATTTCGGTCTATTGGTTAAAAAATGA
GCTGATTTAACAAAAATTTAACGCGAATTTTAACAAAATATTAACGTTTACAATTTTATGGTGCACTCTC
AGTACAATCTGCTCTGATGCCGCATAGTTAAGCCAGCCCCGACACCCGCCAACACCCGCTGACGCGCCCT
GACGGGCTTGTCTGCTCCCGGCATCCGCTTACAGACAAGCTGTGACCGTCTCCGGGAGCTGCATGTGTCA
GAGGTTTTCACCGTCATCACCGAAACGCGCGAGACGAAAGGGCCTCGTGATACGCCTATTTTTATAGGTT
AATGTCATGATAATAATGGTTTCTTAGACGTCAGGTGGCACTTTTCGGGGAAATGTGCGCGGAACCCCTA
TTTGTTTATTTTTCTAAATACATTCAAATATGTATCCGCTCATGAGACAATAACCCTGATAAATGCTTCA
ATAATATTGAAAAAGGAAGAGTATGAGTATTCAACATTTCCGTGTCGCCCTTATTCCCTTTTTTGCGGCA
TTTTGCCTTCCTGTTTTTGCTCACCCAGAAACGCTGGTGAAAGTAAAAGATGCTGAAGATCAGTTGGGTG
CACGAGTGGGTTACATCGAACTGGATCTCAACAGCGGTAAGATCCTTGAGAGTTTTCGCCCCGAAGAACG
TTTTCCAATGATGAGCACTTTTAAAGTTCTGCTATGTGGCGCGGTATTATCCCGTATTGACGCCGGGCAA
GAGCAACTCGGTCGCCGCATACACTATTCTCAGAATGACTTGGTTGAGTACTCACCAGTCACAGAAAAGC
ATCTTACGGATGGCATGACAGTAAGAGAATTATGCAGTGCTGCCATAACCATGAGTGATAACACTGCGGC
CAACTTACTTCTGACAACGATCGGAGGACCGAAGGAGCTAACCGCTTTTTTGCACAACATGGGGGATCAT
GTAACTCGCCTTGATCGTTGGGAACCGGAGCTGAATGAAGCCATACCAAACGACGAGCGTGACACCACGA
TGCCTGTAGCAATGGCAACAACGTTGCGCAAACTATTAACTGGCGAACTACTTACTCTAGCTTCCCGGCA
ACAATTAATAGACTGGATGGAGGCGGATAAAGTTGCAGGACCACTTCTGCGCTCGGCCCTTCCGGCTGGC
TGGTTTATTGCTGATAAATCTGGAGCCGGTGAGCGTGGAAGCCGCGGTATCATTGCAGCACTGGGGCCAG
ATGGTAAGCCCTCCCGTATCGTAGTTATCTACACGACGGGGAGTCAGGCAACTATGGATGAACGAAATAG
ACAGATCGCTGAGATAGGTGCCTCACTGATTAAGCATTGGTAACTGTCAGACCAAGTTTACTCATATATA
CTTTAGATTGATTTAAAACTTCATTTTTAATTTAAAAGGATCTAGGTGAAGATCCTTTTTGATAATCTCA
TGACCAAAATCCCTTAACGTGAGTTTTCGTTCCACTGAGCGTCAGACCCCGTAGAAAAGATCAAAGGATC
TTCTTGAGATCCTTTTTTTCTGCGCGTAATCTGCTGCTTGCAAACAAAAAAACCACCGCTACCAGCGGTG
GTTTGTTTGCCGGATCAAGAGCTACCAACTCTTTTTCCGAAGGTAACTGGCTTCAGCAGAGCGCAGATAC
CAAATACTGTTCTTCTAGTGTAGCCGTAGTTAGGCCACCACTTCAAGAACTCTGTAGCACCGCCTACATA
CCTCGCTCTGCTAATCCTGTTACCAGTGGCTGCTGCCAGTGGCGATAAGTCGTGTCTTACCGGGTTGGAC
TCAAGACGATAGTTACCGGATAAGGCGCAGCGGTCGGGCTGAACGGGGGGTTCGTGCACACAGCCCAGCT
TGGAGCGAACGACCTACACCGAACTGAGATACCTACAGCGTGAGCTATGAGAAAGCGCCACGCTTCCCGA
AGGGAGAAAGGCGGACAGGTATCCGGTAAGCGGCAGGGTCGGAACAGGAGAGCGCACGAGGGAGCTTCCA
GGGGGAAACGCCTGGTATCTTTATAGTCCTGTCGGGTTTCGCCACCTCTGACTTGAGCGTCGATTTTTGT
GATGCTCGTCAGGGGGGCGGAGCCTATGGAAAAACGCCAGCAACGCGGCCTTTTTACGGTTCCTGGCCTT
TTGCTGGCCTTTTGCTCACATGT
Features (pLannotate 1.2.2; 19 found; start..end, strand, type, name):
      1..241     +  promoter       U6 promoter: RNA polymerase III promoter for human U6 snRNA
    271..346     +  misc_RNA       gRNA scaffold: guide RNA scaffold for the Streptococcus pyogenes CRISPR/Cas9 system
    353..396     +  misc_RNA       gRNA scaffold (fragment): guide RNA scaffold for the Streptococcus pyogenes CRISPR/Cas9 system
    443..728     +  enhancer       CMV enhancer: human cytomegalovirus immediate early enhancer; contains an 18-bp deletion relative to the standard CMV enhancer
    730..1007    +  promoter       chicken β-actin promoter: No description available
   1008..1235    +  intron         hybrid intron: hybrid between chicken β-actin (CBA) and minute virus of mice (MMV) introns (Gray et al., 2011)
   1373..2974    +  CDS            Cas9(N): N-terminal portion of Streptococcus pyogenes Cas9 (Zetsche et al., 2015)
   2975..5473    +  CDS            Cas9(C): C-terminal portion of Streptococcus pyogenes Cas9 (Zetsche et al., 2015)
   5474..5521    +  CDS            nucleoplasmin NLS: bipartite nuclear localization signal from nucleoplasmin
   5591..6304    +  CDS            EGFP: EGFP is a basic (constitutively fluorescent) green fluorescent protein published in 1996, derived from Aequorea victoria. It is reported to be a rapidly-maturing weak dimer with moderate acid sensitivity.
   6338..6449    +  polyA_signal   bGH poly(A) signal: bovine growth hormone polyadenylation signal
   6554..6694    +  repeat_region  AAV2 ITR: inverted terminal repeat of adeno-associated virus serotype 2 inverted
   6699..6750    -  misc_feature   bom (fragment): basis of mobility region from pBR322
   6769..7224    +  rep_origin     f1 ori (sequence partly withheld): f1 bacteriophage origin of replication; arrow indicates direction of (+) strand synthesis
   7225..7274    -  misc_feature   bom (fragment): basis of mobility region from pBR322
   7376..7411    -  CDS            rop (fragment): Rop protein, which maintains plasmids at low copy number; rop
   7506..7610    +  promoter       AmpR promoter: bla
   7611..8471    +  CDS            AmpR: β-lactamase; bla; confers resistance to ampicillin, carbenicillin, and related antibiotics
   8642..9230    +  rep_origin     ori: high-copy-number ColE1/pMB1/pBR322/pUC origin of replication
