>Addgene plasmid #172709 | pX458_miR-290-295KO-gRNA1 | addgene full sequence | sequence record 339220 | Addgene Partial NGS Result
GAGGGCCTATTTCCCATGATTCCTTCATATTTGCATATACGATACAAGGCTGTTAGAGAGATAATTGGAA
TTAATTTGACTGTAAACACAAAGATATTAGTACAAAATACGTGACGTAGAAAGTAATAATTTCTTGGGTA
GTTTGCAGTTTTAAAATTATGTTTTAAAATGGACTATCATATGCTTACCGTAACTTGAAAGTATTTCGAT
TTCTTGGCTTTATATATCTTGTGGAAAGGACGAAACACCGTAGTACATCGGTCTAACTCAGTTTTAGAGC
TAGAAATAGCAAGTTAAAATAAGGCTAGTCCGTTATCAACTTGAAAAAGTGGCACCGAGTCGGTGCTTTT
TTGTTTTAGAGCTAGAAATAGCAAGTTAAAATAAGGCTAGTCCGTTTTTAGCGCGTGCGCCAATTCTGCA
GACAAATGGCTCTAGAGGTACCCGTTACATAACTTACGGTAAATGGCCCGCCTGGCTGACCGCCCAACGA
CCCCCGCCCATTGACGTCAATAGTAACGCCAATAGGGACTTTCCATTGACGTCAATGGGTGGAGTATTTA
CGGTAAACTGCCCACTTGGCAGTACATCAAGTGTATCATATGCCAAGTACGCCCCCTATTGACGTCAATG
ACGGTAAATGGCCCGCCTGGCATTGTGCCCAGTACATGACCTTATGGGACTTTCCTACTTGGCAGTACAT
CTACGTATTAGTCATCGCTATTACCATGGTCGAGGTGAGCCCCACGTTCTGCTTCACTCTCCCCATCTCC
CCCCCCTCCCCACCCCCAATTTTGTATTTATTTATTTTTTAATTATTTTGTGCAGCGATGGGGGCGGGGG
GGGGGGGGGGGGGGGCGGGGCGAGGGGCGGGGCGGGGCGAGGCGGAGAGGTGCGGCGGCAGCCAATCAGA
GCGGCGCGCTCCGAAAGTTTCCTTTTATGGCGAGGCGGCGGCGGCGGCGGCCCTATAAAAAGCGAAGCGC
GCGGCGGGCGGGAGTCGCTGCGCGCTGCCTTCGCCCCGTGCCCCGCTCCGCCGCCGCCTCGCGCCGCCCG
CCCCGGCTCTGACTGACCGCGTTACTCCCACAGGTGAGCGGGCGGGACGGCCCTTCTCCTCCGGGCTGTA
ATTAGCTGAGCAAGAGGTAAGGGTTTAAGGGATGGTTGGTTGGTGGGGTATTAATGTTTAATTACCTGGA
GCACCTGCCTGAAATCACTTTTTTTCAGGTTGGACCGGTGCCACCATGGACTATAAGGACCACGACGGAG
ACTACAAGGATCATGATATTGATTACAAAGACGATGACGATAAGATGGCCCCAAAGAAGAAGCGGAAGGT
CGGTATCCACGGAGTCCCAGCAGCCGACAAGAAGTACAGCATCGGCCTGGACATCGGCACCAACTCTGTG
GGCTGGGCCGTGATCACCGACGAGTACAAGGTGCCCAGCAAGAAATTCAAGGTGCTGGGCAACACCGACC
GGCACAGCATCAAGAAGAACCTGATCGGAGCCCTGCTGTTCGACAGCGGCGAAACAGCCGAGGCCACCCG
GCTGAAGAGAACCGCCAGAAGAAGATACACCAGACGGAAGAACCGGATCTGCTATCTGCAAGAGATCTTC
AGCAACGAGATGGCCAAGGTGGACGACAGCTTCTTCCACAGACTGGAAGAGTCCTTCCTGGTGGAAGAGG
ATAAGAAGCACGAGCGGCACCCCATCTTCGGCAACATCGTGGACGAGGTGGCCTACCACGAGAAGTACCC
CACCATCTACCACCTGAGAAAGAAACTGGTGGACAGCACCGACAAGGCCGACCTGCGGCTGATCTATCTG
GCCCTGGCCCACATGATCAAGTTCCGGGGCCACTTCCTGATCGAGGGCGACCTGAACCCCGACAACAGCG
ACGTGGACAAGCTGTTCATCCAGCTGGTGCAGACCTACAACCAGCTGTTCGAGGAAAACCCCATCAACGC
CAGCGGCGTGGACGCCAAGGCCATCCTGTCTGCCAGACTGAGCAAGAGCAGACGGCTGGAAAATCTGATC
GCCCAGCTGCCCGGCGAGAAGAAGAATGGCCTGTTCGGAAACCTGATTGCCCTGAGCCTGGGCCTGACCC
CCAACTTCAAGAGCAACTTCGACCTGGCCGAGGATGCCAAACTGCAGCTGAGCAAGGACACCTACGACGA
CGACCTGGACAACCTGCTGGCCCAGATCGGCGACCAGTACGCCGACCTGTTTCTGGCCGCCAAGAACCTG
TCCGACGCCATCCTGCTGAGCGACATCCTGAGAGTGAACACCGAGATCACCAAGGCCCCCCTGAGCGCCT
CTATGATCAAGAGATACGACGAGCACCACCAGGACCTGACCCTGCTGAAAGCTCTCGTGCGGCAGCAGCT
GCCTGAGAAGTACAAAGAGATTTTCTTCGACCAGAGCAAGAACGGCTACGCCGGCTACATTGACGGCGGA
GCCAGCCAGGAAGAGTTCTACAAGTTCATCAAGCCCATCCTGGAAAAGATGGACGGCACCGAGGAACTGC
TCGTGAAGCTGAACAGAGAGGACCTGCTGCGGAAGCAGCGGACCTTCGACAACGGCAGCATCCCCCACCA
GATCCACCTGGGAGAGCTGCACGCCATTCTGCGGCGGCAGGAAGATTTTTACCCATTCCTGAAGGACAAC
CGGGAAAAGATCGAGAAGATCCTGACCTTCCGCATCCCCTACTACGTGGGCCCTCTGGCCAGGGGAAACA
GCAGATTCGCCTGGATGACCAGAAAGAGCGAGGAAACCATCACCCCCTGGAACTTCGAGGAAGTGGTGGA
CAAGGGCGCTTCCGCCCAGAGCTTCATCGAGCGGATGACCAACTTCGATAAGAACCTGCCCAACGAGAAG
GTGCTGCCCAAGCACAGCCTGCTGTACGAGTACTTCACCGTGTATAACGAGCTGACCAAAGTGAAATACG
TGACCGAGGGAATGAGAAAGCCCGCCTTCCTGAGCGGCGAGCAGAAAAAGGCCATCGTGGACCTGCTGTT
CAAGACCAACCGGAAAGTGACCGTGAAGCAGCTGAAAGAGGACTACTTCAAGAAAATCGAGTGCTTCGAC
TCCGTGGAAATCTCCGGCGTGGAAGATCGGTTCAACGCCTCCCTGGGCACATACCACGATCTGCTGAAAA
TTATCAAGGACAAGGACTTCCTGGACAATGAGGAAAACGAGGACATTCTGGAAGATATCGTGCTGACCCT
GACACTGTTTGAGGACAGAGAGATGATCGAGGAACGGCTGAAAACCTATGCCCACCTGTTCGACGACAAA
GTGATGAAGCAGCTGAAGCGGCGGAGATACACCGGCTGGGGCAGGCTGAGCCGGAAGCTGATCAACGGCA
TCCGGGACAAGCAGTCCGGCAAGACAATCCTGGATTTCCTGAAGTCCGACGGCTTCGCCAACAGAAACTT
CATGCAGCTGATCCACGACGACAGCCTGACCTTTAAAGAGGACATCCAGAAAGCCCAGGTGTCCGGCCAG
GGCGATAGCCTGCACGAGCACATTGCCAATCTGGCCGGCAGCCCCGCCATTAAGAAGGGCATCCTGCAGA
CAGTGAAGGTGGTGGACGAGCTCGTGAAAGTGATGGGCCGGCACAAGCCCGAGAACATCGTGATCGAAAT
GGCCAGAGAGAACCAGACCACCCAGAAGGGACAGAAGAACAGCCGCGAGAGAATGAAGCGGATCGAAGAG
GGCATCAAAGAGCTGGGCAGCCAGATCCTGAAAGAACACCCCGTGGAAAACACCCAGCTGCAGAACGAGA
AGCTGTACCTGTACTACCTGCAGAATGGGCGGGATATGTACGTGGACCAGGAACTGGACATCAACCGGCT
GTCCGACTACGATGTGGACCATATCGTGCCTCAGAGCTTTCTGAAGGACGACTCCATCGACAACAAGGTG
CTGACCAGAAGCGACAAGAACCGGGGCAAGAGCGACAACGTGCCCTCCGAAGAGGTCGTGAAGAAGATGA
AGAACTACTGGCGGCAGCTGCTGAACGCCAAGCTGATTACCCAGAGAAAGTTCGACAATCTGACCAAGGC
CGAGAGAGGCGGCCTGAGCGAACTGGATAAGGCCGGCTTCATCAAGAGACAGCTGGTGGAAACCCGGCAG
ATCACAAAGCACGTGGCACAGATCCTGGACTCCCGGATGAACACTAAGTACGACGAGAATGACAAGCTGA
TCCGGGAAGTGAAAGTGATCACCCTGAAGTCCAAGCTGGTGTCCGATTTCCGGAAGGATTTCCAGTTTTA
CAAAGTGCGCGAGATCAACAACTACCACCACGCCCACGACGCCTACCTGAACGCCGTCGTGGGAACCGCC
CTGATCAAAAAGTACCCTAAGCTGGAAAGCGAGTTCGTGTACGGCGACTACAAGGTGTACGACGTGCGGA
AGATGATCGCCAAGAGCGAGCAGGAAATCGGCAAGGCTACCGCCAAGTACTTCTTCTACAGCAACATCAT
GAACTTTTTCAAGACCGAGATTACCCTGGCCAACGGCGAGATCCGGAAGCGGCCTCTGATCGAGACAAAC
GGCGAAACCGGGGAGATCGTGTGGGATAAGGGCCGGGATTTTGCCACCGTGCGGAAAGTGCTGAGCATGC
CCCAAGTGAATATCGTGAAAAAGACCGAGGTGCAGACAGGCGGCTTCAGCAAAGAGTCTATCCTGCCCAA
GAGGAACAGCGATAAGCTGATCGCCAGAAAGAAGGACTGGGACCCTAAGAAGTACGGCGGCTTCGACAGC
CCCACCGTGGCCTATTCTGTGCTGGTGGTGGCCAAAGTGGAAAAGGGCAAGTCCAAGAAACTGAAGAGTG
TGAAAGAGCTGCTGGGGATCACCATCATGGAAAGAAGCAGCTTCGAGAAGAATCCCATCGACTTTCTGGA
AGCCAAGGGCTACAAAGAAGTGAAAAAGGACCTGATCATCAAGCTGCCTAAGTACTCCCTGTTCGAGCTG
GAAAACGGCCGGAAGAGAATGCTGGCCTCTGCCGGCGAACTGCAGAAGGGAAACGAACTGGCCCTGCCCT
CCAAATATGTGAACTTCCTGTACCTGGCCAGCCACTATGAGAAGCTGAAGGGCTCCCCCGAGGATAATGA
GCAGAAACAGCTGTTTGTGGAACAGCACAAGCACTACCTGGACGAGATCATCGAGCAGATCAGCGAGTTC
TCCAAGAGAGTGATCCTGGCCGACGCTAATCTGGACAAAGTGCTGTCCGCCTACAACAAGCACCGGGATA
AGCCCATCAGAGAGCAGGCCGAGAATATCATCCACCTGTTTACCCTGACCAATCTGGGAGCCCCTGCCGC
CTTCAAGTACTTTGACACCACCATCGACCGGAAGAGGTACACCAGCACCAAAGAGGTGCTGGACGCCACC
CTGATCCACCAGAGCATCACCGGCCTGTACGAGACACGGATCGACCTGTCTCAGCTGGGAGGCGACAAAA
GGCCGGCGGCCACGAAAAAGGCCGGCCAGGCAAAAAAGAAAAAGGAATTCGGCAGTGGAGAGGGCAGAGG
AAGTCTGCTAACATGCGGTGACGTCGAGGAGAATCCTGGCCCAGTGAGCAAGGGCGAGGAGCTGTTCACC
GGGGTGGTGCCCATCCTGGTCGAGCTGGACGGCGACGTAAACGGCCACAAGTTCAGCGTGTCCGGCGAGG
GCGAGGGCGATGCCACCTACGGCAAGCTGACCCTGAAGTTCATCTGCACCACCGGCAAGCTGCCCGTGCC
CTGGCCCACCCTCGTGACCACCCTGACCTACGGCGTGCAGTGCTTCAGCCGCTACCCCGACCACATGAAG
CAGCACGACTTCTTCAAGTCCGCCATGCCCGAAGGCTACGTCCAGGAGCGCACCATCTTCTTCAAGGACG
ACGGCAACTACAAGACCCGCGCCGAGGTGAAGTTCGAGGGCGACACCCTGGTGAACCGCATCGAGCTGAA
GGGCATCGACTTCAAGGAGGACGGCAACATCCTGGGGCACAAGCTGGAGTACAACTACAACAGCCACAAC
GTCTATATCATGGCCGACAAGCAGAAGAACGGCATCAAGGTGAACTTCAAGATCCGCCACAACATCGAGG
ACGGCAGCGTGCAGCTCGCCGACCACTACCAGCAGAACACCCCCATCGGCGACGGCCCCGTGCTGCTGCC
CGACAACCACTACCTGAGCACCCAGTCCGCCCTGAGCAAAGACCCCAACGAGAAGCGCGATCACATGGTC
CTGCTGGAGTTCGTGACCGCCGCCGGGATCACTCTCGGCATGGACGAGCTGTACAAGGAATTCTAACTAG
AGCTCGCTGATCAGCCTCGACTGTGCCTTCTAGTTGCCAGCCATCTGTTGTTTGCCCCTCCCCCGTGCCT
TCCTTGACCCTGGAAGGTGCCACTCCCACTGTCCTTTCCTAATAAAATGAGGAAATTGCATCGCATTGTC
TGAGTAGGTGTCATTCTATTCTGGGGGGTGGGGTGGGGCAGGACAGCAAGGGGGAGGATTGGGAAGAGAA
TAGCAGGCATGCTGGGGAGCGGCCGCAGGAACCCCTAGTGATGGAGTTGGCCACTCCCTCTCTGCGCGCT
CGCTCGCTCACTGAGGCCGGGCGACCAAAGGTCGCCCGACGCCCGGGCTTTGCCCGGGCGGCCTCAGTGA
GCGAGCGAGCGCGCAGCTGCCTGCAGGGGCGCCTGATGCGGTATTTTCTCCTTACGCATCTGTGCGGTAT
TTCACACCGCATA
[95 nt withheld, positions 6734-6828]
T
[46 nt withheld, positions 6830-6875]
C
[141 nt withheld, positions 6877-7017]
CCTTTGACGTTGGAGTCCACGTTCTTT
[37 nt withheld, positions 7045-7081]
ACTCTATCTCGGGCTATTCTTTTGATTTATAAGGGATTTTGCCGATTTCGGTCTATTGGTTAAAAAATGA
GCTGATTTAACAAAAATTTAACGCGAATTTTAACAAAATATTAACGTTTACAATTTTATGGTGCACTCTC
AGTACAATCTGCTCTGATGCCGCATAGTTAAGCCAGCCCCGACACCCGCCAACACCCGCTGACGCGCCCT
GACGGGCTTGTCTGCTCCCGGCATCCGCTTACAGACAAGCTGTGACCGTCTCCGGGAGCTGCATGTGTCA
GAGGTTTTCACCGTCATCACCGAAACGCGCGAGACGAAAGGGCCTCGTGATACGCCTATTTTTATAGGTT
AATGTCATGATAATAATGGTTTCTTAGACGTCAGGTGGCACTTTTCGGGGAAATGTGCGCGGAACCCCTA
TTTGTTTATTTTTCTAAATACATTCAAATATGTATCCGCTCATGAGACAATAACCCTGATAAATGCTTCA
ATAATATTGAAAAAGGAAGAGTATGAGTATTCAACATTTCCGTGTCGCCCTTATTCCCTTTTTTGCGGCA
TTTTGCCTTCCTGTTTTTGCTCACCCAGAAACGCTGGTGAAAGTAAAAGATGCTGAAGATCAGTTGGGTG
CACGAGTGGGTTACATCGAACTGGATCTCAACAGCGGTAAGATCCTTGAGAGTTTTCGCCCCGAAGAACG
TTTTCCAATGATGAGCACTTTTAAAGTTCTGCTATGTGGCGCGGTATTATCCCGTATTGACGCCGGGCAA
GAGCAACTCGGTCGCCGCATACACTATTCTCAGAATGACTTGGTTGAGTACTCACCAGTCACAGAAAAGC
ATCTTACGGATGGCATGACAGTAAGAGAATTATGCAGTGCTGCCATAACCATGAGTGATAACACTGCGGC
CAACTTACTTCTGACAACGATCGGAGGACCGAAGGAGCTAACCGCTTTTTTGCACAACATGGGGGATCAT
GTAACTCGCCTTGATCGTTGGGAACCGGAGCTGAATGAAGCCATACCAAACGACGAGCGTGACACCACGA
TGCCTGTAGCAATGGCAACAACGTTGCGCAAACTATTAACTGGCGAACTACTTACTCTAGCTTCCCGGCA
ACAATTAATAGACTGGATGGAGGCGGATAAAGTTGCAGGACCACTTCTGCGCTCGGCCCTTCCGGCTGGC
TGGTTTATTGCTGATAAATCTGGAGCCGGTGAGCGTGGAAGCCGCGGTATCATTGCAGCACTGGGGCCAG
ATGGTAAGCCCTCCCGTATCGTAGTTATCTACACGACGGGGAGTCAGGCAACTATGGATGAACGAAATAG
ACAGATCGCTGAGATAGGTGCCTCACTGATTAAGCATTGGTAACTGTCAGACCAAGTTTACTCATATATA
CTTTAGATTGATTTAAAACTTCATTTTTAATTTAAAAGGATCTAGGTGAAGATCCTTTTTGATAATCTCA
TGACCAAAATCCCTTAACGTGAGTTTTCGTTCCACTGAGCGTCAGACCCCGTAGAAAAGATCAAAGGATC
TTCTTGAGATCCTTTTTTTCTGCGCGTAATCTGCTGCTTGCAAACAAAAAAACCACCGCTACCAGCGGTG
GTTTGTTTGCCGGATCAAGAGCTACCAACTCTTTTTCCGAAGGTAACTGGCTTCAGCAGAGCGCAGATAC
CAAATACTGTTCTTCTAGTGTAGCCGTAGTTAGGCCACCACTTCAAGAACTCTGTAGCACCGCCTACATA
CCTCGCTCTGCTAATCCTGTTACCAGTGGCTGCTGCCAGTGGCGATAAGTCGTGTCTTACCGGGTTGGAC
TCAAGACGATAGTTACCGGATAAGGCGCAGCGGTCGGGCTGAACGGGGGGTTCGTGCACACAGCCCAGCT
TGGAGCGAACGACCTACACCGAACTGAGATACCTACAGCGTGAGCTATGAGAAAGCGCCACGCTTCCCGA
AGGGAGAAAGGCGGACAGGTATCCGGTAAGCGGCAGGGTCGGAACAGGAGAGCGCACGAGGGAGCTTCCA
GGGGGAAACGCCTGGTATCTTTATAGTCCTGTCGGGTTTCGCCACCTCTGACTTGAGCGTCGATTTTTGT
GATGCTCGTCAGGGGGGCGGAGCCTATGGAAAAACGCCAGCAACGCGGCCTTTTTACGGTTCCTGGCCTT
TTGCTGGCCTTTTGCTCACATGT
Features (pLannotate 1.2.2; 19 found; start..end, strand, type, name):
      1..241     +  promoter       U6 promoter: RNA polymerase III promoter for human U6 snRNA
    271..346     +  misc_RNA       gRNA scaffold: guide RNA scaffold for the Streptococcus pyogenes CRISPR/Cas9 system
    353..396     +  misc_RNA       gRNA scaffold (fragment): guide RNA scaffold for the Streptococcus pyogenes CRISPR/Cas9 system
    443..728     +  enhancer       CMV enhancer: human cytomegalovirus immediate early enhancer; contains an 18-bp deletion relative to the standard CMV enhancer
    730..990     +  promoter       chicken β-actin promoter: contains a 21-bp deletion relative to the standard chicken β-actin promoter
    991..1218    +  intron         hybrid intron: hybrid between chicken β-actin (CBA) and minute virus of mice (MMV) introns (Gray et al., 2011)
   1356..2957    +  CDS            Cas9(N): N-terminal portion of Streptococcus pyogenes Cas9 (Zetsche et al., 2015)
   2958..5456    +  CDS            Cas9(C): C-terminal portion of Streptococcus pyogenes Cas9 (Zetsche et al., 2015)
   5457..5504    +  CDS            nucleoplasmin NLS: bipartite nuclear localization signal from nucleoplasmin
   5574..6287    +  CDS            EGFP: EGFP is a basic (constitutively fluorescent) green fluorescent protein published in 1996, derived from Aequorea victoria. It is reported to be a rapidly-maturing weak dimer with moderate acid sensitivity.
   6321..6432    +  polyA_signal   bGH poly(A) signal: bovine growth hormone polyadenylation signal
   6537..6677    +  repeat_region  AAV2 ITR: inverted terminal repeat of adeno-associated virus serotype 2 inverted
   6682..6733    -  misc_feature   bom (fragment): basis of mobility region from pBR322
   6752..7207    +  rep_origin     f1 ori (sequence partly withheld): f1 bacteriophage origin of replication; arrow indicates direction of (+) strand synthesis
   7208..7257    -  misc_feature   bom (fragment): basis of mobility region from pBR322
   7359..7394    -  CDS            rop (fragment): Rop protein, which maintains plasmids at low copy number; rop
   7489..7593    +  promoter       AmpR promoter: bla
   7594..8454    +  CDS            AmpR: β-lactamase; bla; confers resistance to ampicillin, carbenicillin, and related antibiotics
   8625..9213    +  rep_origin     ori: high-copy-number ColE1/pMB1/pBR322/pUC origin of replication
