[The description below was written by a language model from this plasmid's Addgene catalogue record and pLannotate feature annotations shown in this document.]
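Description:
pX458_miR-290-295KO-gRNA1 is an all-in-one mammalian CRISPR/Cas9 expression plasmid built on the pX458 backbone, carrying one of two guides used for paired-cut deletion of the mouse miR-290-295 microRNA cluster. It is propagated in E. coli as a high-copy plasmid through a ColE1/pUC-type origin and selected with ampicillin via the bla (AmpR) gene. An f1 phage origin is also present, along with small remnant fragments of bom and rop that have no evident function here.

The payload consists of two expression units. A human U6 RNA polymerase III promoter drives a single guide RNA, with the 20-nt spacer targeting the 5' side of the cluster placed between the promoter and the Streptococcus pyogenes gRNA scaffold. Downstream, a hybrid CMV enhancer/chicken β-actin promoter with a hybrid intron drives S. pyogenes Cas9. The annotation splits Cas9 into N- and C-terminal portions, but these are contiguous and form a single coding sequence. Cas9 is followed by a nucleoplasmin nuclear localization signal and then EGFP, and the unit ends in a bGH polyadenylation signal. The short gap between the NLS and EGFP is not annotated; in standard pX458 this is a 2A peptide, which lets EGFP mark transfected cells for sorting. A single AAV2 ITR is annotated after the poly(A) signal, so the tables do not show a complete packaging cassette.

The plasmid is intended for co-delivery with a partner construct carrying the 3' guide, so that two cuts excise the whole cluster; the associated study was done in mouse embryonic stem cells. The two sequence records (9,274 and 9,291 nt) have the same feature layout and differ mainly by a short deletion annotated in the β-actin promoter of the partial NGS record.
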