Addgene plasmid #172709: pX458_miR-290-295KO-gRNA1
Purpose: Cas9 with 5' gRNA for paired CRISPR KO of miR-290-295 cluster
Depositing lab: Constance Ciaudo. Publication: Global and precise identification of functional miRNA targets in mESCs by integrative analysis. Schaefer M, Nabih A, Spies D, Hermes V, Bodak M, Wischnewski H, Stalder P, Ngondo RP, Liechti LA, Sajic T, Aebersold R, Gatfield D, Ciaudo C. EMBO Rep. 2022 Jul 28:e54762. doi: 10.15252/embr.202254762. PubMed 35899551.
Backbone
  Vector backbone: px458
  Modifications to backbone: KO of the whole cluster
  Vector type: CRISPR
Growth in bacteria
  Bacterial resistance: Ampicillin, 100 μg/mL
  Growth temperature: 37°C
  Growth strain: NEB Stable
  Copy number: High Copy
Gene/Insert
  Gene/Insert name: miR-290-295
  gRNA/shRNA sequence: TAGTACATCGGTCTAACTCA
  Species: M. musculus (mouse)
  Cloning method: Restriction Enzyme; 5′ cloning site unknown (unknown if destroyed); 3′ cloning site unknown (unknown if destroyed)
  Sequencing primers: 5′ unknown
Terms and licenses: Academic/Nonprofit Terms; Industry Terms: Not Available to Industry
How to cite: pX458_miR-290-295KO-gRNA1 was a gift from Constance Ciaudo (Addgene plasmid # 172709 ; http://n2t.net/addgene:172709 ; RRID:Addgene_172709)
